Addgene plasmid #211708: pLJM1-PM-RA-BlastR
Purpose: Lentiviral expression of a ddFP subunit (RA) fused with the lipid modification motif of lymphocyte-specific protein tyrosine kinase (Lck) for plasma membrane (PM) targetting (PM-RA)
Depositing lab: Yasunori Saheki. Depositing organization: Nanyang Technological University (NTU). Publication: Visualization of accessible cholesterol using a GRAM domain-based biosensor. Koh DHZ, Naito T, Na M, Yeap YJ, Rozario P, Zhong FL, Lim KL, Saheki Y. Nat Commun. 2023 Oct 25;14(1):6773. doi: 10.1038/s41467-023-42498-7. PubMed 37880244.
Backbone
  Vector backbone: pLJM1
  Total vector size (bp): 7814
  Modifications to backbone: Replaced puromycin resistance gene with blasticidin resistance gene
  Vector type: Mammalian Expression, Lentiviral
  Selectable markers: Blasticidin
Growth in bacteria
  Bacterial resistance: Ampicillin, 100 μg/mL
  Growth temperature: 37°C
  Growth strain: NEB Stable
  Growth instructions: NEB® Turbo Competent E. coli can also be used.
  Copy number: High Copy
Gene/Insert
  Gene/Insert name: PM-targetted RA (alt name: Lck N-terminal lipidation signal fused with RA)
  Species: Synthetic
  Insert size (bp): 765
  GenBank ID: NM_001162433.2
  Entrez Gene: Lck (a.k.a. Hck-3, Lsk, Lskt, p56<lck>, p56Lck)
  Promoter: CMV
  Tag / fusion protein: RA (C terminal on insert)
  Cloning method: Restriction Enzyme; 5′ cloning site NheI (not destroyed); 3′ cloning site EcoRI (not destroyed)
  Sequencing primers: 5′ CMV Forward
Terms and licenses: Academic/Nonprofit Terms; Industry Terms: Not Available to Industry
How to cite: pLJM1-PM-RA-BlastR was a gift from Yasunori Saheki (Addgene plasmid # 211708 ; http://n2t.net/addgene:211708 ; RRID:Addgene_211708)
