[The description below was written by a language model from this plasmid's Addgene catalogue record and pLannotate feature annotations shown in this document.]
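Description:
pLJM1-PM-RA-BlastR is a 7.8 kb third-generation, self-inactivating HIV-1 lentiviral transfer plasmid for mammalian expression, built on pLJM1 with the original puromycin resistance gene replaced by a blasticidin resistance gene. In bacteria it is maintained through a high-copy ColE1/pUC-type origin and selected with ampicillin (AmpR/β-lactamase). An f1 origin, an SV40 origin and poly(A) signal, and lac/T7/T3 remnants are carried over from the backbone. The viral genome is transcribed from an RSV promoter fused to a truncated 5′ LTR and contains the Ψ packaging signal with a partial gag region, the RRE for Rev-dependent nuclear export, a cPPT/CTS element and a ΔU3 3′ LTR. This arrangement means packaging functions must be supplied in trans and the integrated provirus lacks LTR promoter activity.

The payload is a 765 bp synthetic insert cloned between NheI and EcoRI under the CMV enhancer/promoter. It encodes the N-terminal lipid modification motif of the tyrosine kinase Lck fused to RA, a subunit of the dimerization-dependent fluorescent protein (ddFP) system, which anchors RA at the plasma membrane. The automated annotation labels this coding region as dTomato, probably reflecting sequence similarity between RA and that Discosoma-derived protein, and the short Lck leader is not separately annotated. Downstream, a human PGK promoter drives blasticidin S deaminase, allowing selection of stably transduced cells. According to the record, the construct was made for work on a GRAM domain-based biosensor that visualizes accessible cholesterol. There, a membrane-tethered ddFP half would presumably report proximity to a complementary partner subunit, though the partner is not described here.
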