Features (pLannotate 1.2.2; 29 found; start..end, strand, type, name):
    155..289     +  enhancer       CMV enhancer (fragment): human cytomegalovirus immediate early enhancer; contains an 18-bp deletion relative to the standard CMV enhancer
    290..493     +  promoter       CMV promoter: human cytomegalovirus (CMV) immediate early promoter
    565..1257    +  CDS            dTomato: dTomato is a basic (constitutively fluorescent) orange fluorescent protein published in 2004, derived from Discosoma sp.. It is reported to be a somewhat slowly-maturing dimer with low acid sensitivity.
   1264..1287    +  misc_feature   MCS (fragment): multiple cloning site
   1322..1439    +  misc_feature   cPPT/CTS: central polypurine tract and central termination sequence of HIV-1
   1488..1998    +  promoter       hPGK promoter: human phosphoglycerate kinase 1 promoter
   2020..2409    +  CDS            BSD: blasticidin S deaminase; Aspergillus terreus BSD; confers resistance to blasticidin
   2402..2479    +  CDS            nef (fragment): NEF_HV1Z2 - Experimental evidence at protein level: Swiss-Prot protein existence level 1. Extracellular Nef protein targets CD4(+) T-lymphocytes for apoptosis by interacting with CXCR4 surface receptors. From Human immunodeficiency virus type 1 group M subtype D (isolate Z2/CDC-Z34) (HIV-1).
   2481..2714    +  LTR            3' LTR (ΔU3): self-inactivating 3' long terminal repeat (LTR) from HIV-1
   2786..2907    +  polyA_signal   SV40 poly(A) signal: SV40 polyadenylation signal
   2947..3082    +  rep_origin     SV40 ori: SV40 origin of replication
   3103..3121    -  promoter       T7 promoter: promoter for bacteriophage T7 RNA polymerase
   3129..3284    +  CDS            lacZα (fragment): LacZα fragment of β-galactosidase; lacZ fragment
   3289..3717    +  rep_origin     f1 ori (sequence partly withheld): f1 bacteriophage origin of replication; arrow indicates direction of (+) strand synthesis
   3770..3874    +  promoter       AmpR promoter: bla
   3875..4735    +  CDS            AmpR: β-lactamase; bla; confers resistance to ampicillin, carbenicillin, and related antibiotics
   4906..5494    +  rep_origin     ori: high-copy-number ColE1/pMB1/pBR322/pUC origin of replication
   5677..5769    +  CDS            lacI (fragment): lac repressor; lacI; The lac repressor binds to the lac operator to inhibit transcription in E. coli. This inhibition can be relieved by adding lactose or isopropyl-β-D-thiogalactopyranoside (IPTG).
   5782..5803    +  protein_bind   CAP binding site: CAP binding activates transcription in the presence of cAMP. E. coli catabolite activator protein
   5818..5848    +  promoter       lac promoter: promoter for the E. coli lac operon
   5856..5872    +  protein_bind   lac operator: The lac repressor binds to the lac operator to inhibit transcription in E. coli. This inhibition can be relieved by adding lactose or isopropyl-β-D-thiogalactopyranoside (IPTG). lac repressor encoded by lacI
   5917..5935    +  promoter       T3 promoter: promoter for bacteriophage T3 RNA polymerase
   5963..6189    +  promoter       RSV promoter: Rous sarcoma virus enhancer/promoter
   6190..6370    +  LTR            5' LTR (truncated): truncated 5' long terminal repeat (LTR) from HIV-1
   6417..6542    +  misc_feature   HIV-1 Ψ: packaging signal of human immunodeficiency virus type 1
   6526..6889    +  CDS            HIV-1 gag (fragment): gag protein from human immunodeficiency virus 1; gag
   7035..7268    +  misc_feature   RRE: The Rev response element (RRE) of HIV-1 allows for Rev-dependent mRNA export from the nucleus to the cytoplasm.
   7645..7745    +  CDS            Rev (fragment): human immunodeficiency virus 1 (HIV-1) Rev protein; rev; enhances nuclear export of unspliced and incompletely spliced viral mRNAs
   7795..164     +  promoter       U6 promoter (fragment) (across the origin): RNA polymerase III promoter for human U6 snRNA
>Addgene plasmid #211708 | pLJM1-PM-RA-BlastR | addgene full sequence | sequence record 419204 | Addgene NGS Result
TCCTTCATATTTGCATATACGATACAAGGCTGTTAGAGAGATAATTGGAATTAATTTGACTGTAAACACA
AAGATATTAGTACAAAATACGTGACGTAGAAAGTAATAATTTCTTGGGTAGTTTGCAGTTTTAAAATTAT
GTTTTAAAATGGACTATCATATGCCAAGTACGCCCCCTATTGACGTCAATGACGGTAAATGGCCCGCCTG
GCATTATGCCCAGTACATGACCTTATGGGACTTTCCTACTTGGCAGTACATCTACGTATTAGTCATCGCT
ATTACCATGGTGATGCGGTTTTGGCAGTACATCAATGGGCGTGGATAGCGGTTTGACTCACGGGGATTTC
CAAGTCTCCACCCCATTGACGTCAATGGGAGTTTGTTTTGGCACCAAAATCAACGGGACTTTCCAAAATG
TCGTAACAACTCCGCCCCATTGACGCAAATGGGCGGTAGGCGTGTACGGTGGGAGGTCTATATAAGCAGA
GCTGGTTTAGTGAACCGTCAGATCCGCTAGCCACCATGGGCTGCGTGTGCAGCAGCAACCCCGAGCTACC
GGTCATGGTGAGCAAGAGCGAGGAGGTCATCAAAGAGTTCATGCGCTTCAAGGTGCGCTTGGAGGGCTCC
ATGAACGGCCACGAGTTCGAGATCGAGGGCGAGGGCGAGGGCCGCCCCTACGAGGGCACCCAGACCGCCA
AGCTGAAGGTGACCAAGGGCGGCCCCCTGCCCTTCGCCTGGGACATCCTGTCCCCCCAGATCATGTACGG
CTCCAAGGCGTACGTGAAGCACCCCGCCGACGTCCCCGATTACATGAAGCTGTCCTTCCCCGAGGGCTTC
AAGTGGGAGCGCGTGATGCACTTCGAGGACGGCGGTCTGGTGACCGTGACTCAGGACACCTCCCTGCAGG
ACGGCACGCTGATCTACAAGGTGAAGATGCGCGGCACCAACTTCCCCCCCGACGGCCCCGTAATGCAGAA
GAAGACCTTGGGCTGGGATTATGCCACCGAGCGCCTGTACCCCGAAGACGGCGTGCTGAAGGGCGAGCTT
CTGGGGCGCCTGAAGCTGAAGGACGGCGGCCTCAACCTGGTGGAGTTCAAGACCATCTACATGGCCAAGA
AGCCCGTGCAACTGCCCGGCTACTACTTCGTGGACACCAAGCTGGGCATCACCTCCCACAACGAGGACTA
CACCATCGTGGAACAGTACGAGCGCTCCGAGGGCCGCCACCACCTGGGCATGGACGAGCTGTACAAGGGT
ACCTCTCGAGCTCAAGCTTCGAATTCTCGACCTCGAGACAAATGGCAGTATTCATCCACAATTTTAAAAG
AAAAGGGGGGATTGGGGGGTACAGTGCAGGGGAAAGAATAGTAGACATAATAGCAACAGACATACAAACT
AAAGAATTACAAAAACAAATTACAAAAATTCAAAATTTTCGGGTTTATTACAGGGACAGCAGAGATCCAC
TTTGGCCGCGGCTCGAGGGGGTTGGGGTTGCGCCTTTTCCAAGGCAGCCCTGGGTTTGCGCAGGGACGCG
GCTGCTCTGGGCGTGGTTCCGGGAAACGCAGCGGCGCCGACCCTGGGTCTCGCACATTCTTCACGTCCGT
TCGCAGCGTCACCCGGATCTTCGCCGCTACCCTTGTGGGCCCCCCGGCGACGCTTCCTGCTCCGCCCCTA
AGTCGGGAAGGTTCCTTGCGGTTCGCGGCGTGCCGGACGTGACAAACGGAAGCCGCACGTCTCACTAGTA
CCCTCGCAGACGGACAGCGCCAGGGAGCAATGGCAGCGCGCCGACCGCGATGGGCTGTGGCCAATAGCGG
CTGCTCAGCAGGGCGCGCCGAGAGCAGCGGCCGGGAAGGGGCGGTGCGGGAGGCGGGGTGTGGGGCGGTA
GTGTGGGCCCTGTTCCTGCCCGCGCGGTGTTCCGCATTCTGCAAGCCTCCGGAGCGCACGTCGGCAGTCG
GCTCCCTCGTTGACCGAATCACCGACCTCTCTCCCCAGGGGGATCCACTTACCATGGTTCCTTTGTCTCA
AGAAGAATCCACCCTCATTGAAAGAGCAACGGCTACAATCAACAGCATCCCCATCTCTGAAGACTACAGC
GTCGCCAGCGCAGCTCTCTCTAGCGACGGCCGCATCTTCACTGGTGTCAATGTATATCATTTTACTGGGG
GACCTTGTGCAGAACTCGTGGTGCTGGGCACTGCTGCTGCTGCGGCAGCTGGCAACCTGACTTGTATCGT
CGCGATCGGAAATGAGAACAGGGGCATCTTGAGCCCCTGCGGACGGTGCCGACAGGTGCTTCTCGATCTG
CATCCTGGGATCAAAGCCATAGTGAAGGACAGTGATGGACAGCCGACGGCAGTTGGGATTCGTGAATTGC
TGCCCTCTGGTTATGTGTGGGAGGGCTAAGGTACCTTTAAGACCAATGACTTACAAGGCAGCTGTAGATC
TTAGCCACTTTTTAAAAGAAAAGGGGGGACTGGAAGGGCTAATTCACTCCCAACGAAGACAAGATCTGCT
TTTTGCTTGTACTGGGTCTCTCTGGTTAGACCAGATCTGAGCCTGGGAGCTCTCTGGCTAACTAGGGAAC
CCACTGCTTAAGCCTCAATAAAGCTTGCCTTGAGTGCTTCAAGTAGTGTGTGCCCGTCTGTTGTGTGACT
CTGGTAACTAGAGATCCCTCAGACCCTTTTAGTCAGTGTGGAAAATCTCTAGCAGTAGTAGTTCATGTCA
TCTTATTATTCAGTATTTATAACTTGCAAAGAAATGAATATCAGAGAGTGAGAGGAACTTGTTTATTGCA
GCTTATAATGGTTACAAATAAAGCAATAGCATCACAAATTTCACAAATAAAGCATTTTTTTCACTGCATT
CTAGTTGTGGTTTGTCCAAACTCATCAATGTATCTTATCATGTCTGGCTCTAGCTATCCCGCCCCTAACT
CCGCCCATCCCGCCCCTAACTCCGCCCAGTTCCGCCCATTCTCCGCCCCATGGCTGACTAATTTTTTTTA
TTTATGCAGAGGCCGAGGCCGCCTCGGCCTCTGAGCTATTCCAGAAGTAGTGAGGAGGCTTTTTTGGAGG
CCTAGGGACGTACCCAATTCGCCCTATAGTGAGTCGTATTACGCGCGCTCACTGGCCGTCGTTTTACAAC
GTCGTGACTGGGAAAACCCTGGCGTTACCCAACTTAATCGCCTTGCAGCACATCCCCCTTTCGCCAGCTG
GCGTAATAGCGAAGAGGCCCGCACCGATCGCCCTTCCCAACAGTTGCGCAGCCTGAATGGCGAATGGG
[124 nt withheld, positions 3289-3412]
C
[91 nt withheld, positions 3414-3504]
A
[49 nt withheld, positions 3506-3554]
CCTTTGACGTTGGAGTCCACGTTCTTT
[37 nt withheld, positions 3582-3618]
ACCCTATCTCGGTCTATTCTTTTGATTTATAAGGGATTTTGCCGATTTCGGCCTATTGGTTAAAAAATGA
GCTGATTTAACAAAAATTTAACGCGAATTTTAACAAAATATTAACGCTTACAATTTAGGTGGCACTTTTC
GGGGAAATGTGCGCGGAACCCCTATTTGTTTATTTTTCTAAATACATTCAAATATGTATCCGCTCATGAG
ACAATAACCCTGATAAATGCTTCAATAATATTGAAAAAGGAAGAGTATGAGTATTCAACATTTCCGTGTC
GCCCTTATTCCCTTTTTTGCGGCATTTTGCCTTCCTGTTTTTGCTCACCCAGAAACGCTGGTGAAAGTAA
AAGATGCTGAAGATCAGTTGGGTGCACGAGTGGGTTACATCGAACTGGATCTCAACAGCGGTAAGATCCT
TGAGAGTTTTCGCCCCGAAGAACGTTTTCCAATGATGAGCACTTTTAAAGTTCTGCTATGTGGCGCGGTA
TTATCCCGTATTGACGCCGGGCAAGAGCAACTCGGTCGCCGCATACACTATTCTCAGAATGACTTGGTTG
AGTACTCACCAGTCACAGAAAAGCATCTTACGGATGGCATGACAGTAAGAGAATTATGCAGTGCTGCCAT
AACCATGAGTGATAACACTGCGGCCAACTTACTTCTGACAACGATCGGAGGACCGAAGGAGCTAACCGCT
TTTTTGCACAACATGGGGGATCATGTAACTCGCCTTGATCGTTGGGAACCGGAGCTGAATGAAGCCATAC
CAAACGACGAGCGTGACACCACGATGCCTGTAGCAATGGCAACAACGTTGCGCAAACTATTAACTGGCGA
ACTACTTACTCTAGCTTCCCGGCAACAATTAATAGACTGGATGGAGGCGGATAAAGTTGCAGGACCACTT
CTGCGCTCGGCCCTTCCGGCTGGCTGGTTTATTGCTGATAAATCTGGAGCCGGTGAGCGTGGGTCTCGCG
GTATCATTGCAGCACTGGGGCCAGATGGTAAGCCCTCCCGTATCGTAGTTATCTACACGACGGGGAGTCA
GGCAACTATGGATGAACGAAATAGACAGATCGCTGAGATAGGTGCCTCACTGATTAAGCATTGGTAACTG
TCAGACCAAGTTTACTCATATATACTTTAGATTGATTTAAAACTTCATTTTTAATTTAAAAGGATCTAGG
TGAAGATCCTTTTTGATAATCTCATGACCAAAATCCCTTAACGTGAGTTTTCGTTCCACTGAGCGTCAGA
CCCCGTAGAAAAGATCAAAGGATCTTCTTGAGATCCTTTTTTTCTGCGCGTAATCTGCTGCTTGCAAACA
AAAAAACCACCGCTACCAGCGGTGGTTTGTTTGCCGGATCAAGAGCTACCAACTCTTTTTCCGAAGGTAA
CTGGCTTCAGCAGAGCGCAGATACCAAATACTGTTCTTCTAGTGTAGCCGTAGTTAGGCCACCACTTCAA
GAACTCTGTAGCACCGCCTACATACCTCGCTCTGCTAATCCTGTTACCAGTGGCTGCTGCCAGTGGCGAT
AAGTCGTGTCTTACCGGGTTGGACTCAAGACGATAGTTACCGGATAAGGCGCAGCGGTCGGGCTGAACGG
GGGGTTCGTGCACACAGCCCAGCTTGGAGCGAACGACCTACACCGAACTGAGATACCTACAGCGTGAGCT
ATGAGAAAGCGCCACGCTTCCCGAAGGGAGAAAGGCGGACAGGTATCCGGTAAGCGGCAGGGTCGGAACA
GGAGAGCGCACGAGGGAGCTTCCAGGGGGAAACGCCTGGTATCTTTATAGTCCTGTCGGGTTTCGCCACC
TCTGACTTGAGCGTCGATTTTTGTGATGCTCGTCAGGGGGGCGGAGCCTATGGAAAAACGCCAGCAACGC
GGCCTTTTTACGGTTCCTGGCCTTTTGCTGGCCTTTTGCTCACATGTTCTTTCCTGCGTTATCCCCTGAT
TCTGTGGATAACCGTATTACCGCCTTTGAGTGAGCTGATACCGCTCGCCGCAGCCGAACGACCGAGCGCA
GCGAGTCAGTGAGCGAGGAAGCGGAAGAGCGCCCAATACGCAAACCGCCTCTCCCCGCGCGTTGGCCGAT
TCATTAATGCAGCTGGCACGACAGGTTTCCCGACTGGAAAGCGGGCAGTGAGCGCAACGCAATTAATGTG
AGTTAGCTCACTCATTAGGCACCCCAGGCTTTACACTTTATGCTTCCGGCTCGTATGTTGTGTGGAATTG
TGAGCGGATAACAATTTCACACAGGAAACAGCTATGACCATGATTACGCCAAGCGCGCAATTAACCCTCA
CTAAAGGGAACAAAAGCTGGAGCTGCAAGCTTAATGTAGTCTTATGCAATACTCTTGTAGTCTTGCAACA
TGGTAACGATGAGTTAGCAACATGCCTTACAAGGAGAGAAAAAGCACCGTGCATGCCGATTGGTGGAAGT
AAGGTGGTACGATCGTGCCTTATTAGGAAGGCAACAGACGGGTCTGACATGGATTGGACGAACCACTGAA
TTGCCGCATTGCAGAGATATTGTATTTAAGTGCCTAGCTCGATACATAAACGGGTCTCTCTGGTTAGACC
AGATCTGAGCCTGGGAGCTCTCTGGCTAACTAGGGAACCCACTGCTTAAGCCTCAATAAAGCTTGCCTTG
AGTGCTTCAAGTAGTGTGTGCCCGTCTGTTGTGTGACTCTGGTAACTAGAGATCCCTCAGACCCTTTTAG
TCAGTGTGGAAAATCTCTAGCAGTGGCGCCCGAACAGGGACTTGAAAGCGAAAGGGAAACCAGAGGAGCT
CTCTCGACGCAGGACTCGGCTTGCTGAAGCGCGCACGGCAAGAGGCGAGGGGCGGCGACTGGTGAGTACG
CCAAAAATTTTGACTAGCGGAGGCTAGAAGGAGAGAGATGGGTGCGAGAGCGTCAGTATTAAGCGGGGGA
GAATTAGATCGCGATGGGAAAAAATTCGGTTAAGGCCAGGGGGAAAGAAAAAATATAAATTAAAACATAT
AGTATGGGCAAGCAGGGAGCTAGAACGATTCGCAGTTAATCCTGGCCTGTTAGAAACATCAGAAGGCTGT
AGACAAATACTGGGACAGCTACAACCATCCCTTCAGACAGGATCAGAAGAACTTAGATCATTATATAATA
CAGTAGCAACCCTCTATTGTGTGCATCAAAGGATAGAGATAAAAGACACCAAGGAAGCTTTAGACAAGAT
AGAGGAAGAGCAAAACAAAAGTAAGACCACCGCACAGCAAGCGGCCGCTGATCTTCAGACCTGGAGGAGG
AGATATGAGGGACAATTGGAGAAGTGAATTATATAAATATAAAGTAGTAAAAATTGAACCATTAGGAGTA
GCACCCACCAAGGCAAAGAGAAGAGTGGTGCAGAGAGAAAAAAGAGCAGTGGGAATAGGAGCTTTGTTCC
TTGGGTTCTTGGGAGCAGCAGGAAGCACTATGGGCGCAGCGTCAATGACGCTGACGGTACAGGCCAGACA
ATTATTGTCTGGTATAGTGCAGCAGCAGAACAATTTGCTGAGGGCTATTGAGGCGCAACAGCATCTGTTG
CAACTCACAGTCTGGGGCATCAAGCAGCTCCAGGCAAGAATCCTGGCTGTGGAAAGATACCTAAAGGATC
AACAGCTCCTGGGGATTTGGGGTTGCTCTGGAAAACTCATTTGCACCACTGCTGTGCCTTGGAATGCTAG
TTGGAGTAATAAATCTCTGGAACAGATTTGGAATCACACGACCTGGATGGAGTGGGACAGAGAAATTAAC
AATTACACAAGCTTAATACACTCCTTAATTGAAGAATCGCAAAACCAGCAAGAAAAGAATGAACAAGAAT
TATTGGAATTAGATAAATGGGCAAGTTTGTGGAATTGGTTTAACATAACAAATTGGCTGTGGTATATAAA
ATTATTCATAATGATAGTAGGAGGCTTGGTAGGTTTAAGAATAGTTTTTGCTGTACTTTCTATAGTGAAT
AGAGTTAGGCAGGGATATTCACCATTATCGTTTCAGACCCACCTCCCAACCCCGAGGGGACCCGACAGGC
CCGAAGGAATAGAAGAAGAAGGTGGAGAGAGAGACAGAGACAGATCCATTCGATTAGTGAACGGATCTCG
ACGGTATCGATCACGAGACTAGCCTCGAGCGGCCGCCCCCTTCACCGAGGGCCTATTTCCCATGAT
